>Addgene plasmid #76562 | ADCK4 gRNA (BRDN0001145596) | addgene full sequence | sequence record 186074 | Addgene Assembled Sequence
CCCGGGTGCAAAGATGGATAAAGTTTTAAACAGAGAGGAATCTTTGCAGCTAATGGACCTTCTAGGTCTT
GAAAGGAGTGGGAATTGGCTCCGGTGCCCGTCAGTGGGCAGAGCGCACATCGCCCACAGTCCCCGAGAAG
TTGGGGGGAGGGGTCGGCAATTGATCCGGTGCCTAGAGAAGGTGGCGCGGGGTAAACTGGGAAAGTGATG
TCGTGTACTGGCTCCGCCTTTTTCCCGAGGGTGGGGGAGAACCGTATATAAGTGCAGTAGTCGCCGTGAA
CGTTCTTTTTCGCAACGGGTTTGCCGCCAGAACACAGGTAAGTGCCGTGTGTGGTTCCCGCGGGCCTGGC
CTCTTTACGGGTTATGGCCCTTGCGTGCCTTGAATTACTTCCACCTGGCTGCAGTACGTGATTCTTGATC
CCGAGCTTCGGGTTGGAAGTGGGTGGGAGAGTTCGAGGCCTTGCGCTTAAGGAGCCCCTTCGCCTCGTGC
TTGAGTTGAGGCCTGGCCTGGGCGCTGGGGCCGCCGCGTGCGAATCTGGTGGCACCTTCGCGCCTGTCTC
GCTGCTTTCGATAAGTCTCTAGCCATTTAAAATTTTTGATGACCTGCTGCGACGCTTTTTTTCTGGCAAG
ATAGTCTTGTAAATGCGGGCCAAGATCTGCACACTGGTATTTCGGTTTTTGGGGCCGCGGGCGGCGACGG
GGCCCGTGCGTCCCAGCGCACATGTTCGGCGAGGCGGGGCCTGCGAGCGCGGCCACCGAGAATCGGACGG
GGGTAGTCTCAAGCTGGCCGGCCTGCTCTGGTGCCTGGCCTCGCGCCGCCGTGTATCGCCCCGCCCTGGG
CGGCAAGGCTGGCCCGGTCGGCACCAGTTGCGTGAGCGGAAAGATGGCCGCTTCCCGGCCCTGCTGCAGG
GAGCTCAAAATGGAGGACGCGGCGCTCGGGAGAGCGGGCGGGTGAGTCACCCACACAAAGGAAAAGGGCC
TTTCCGTCCTCAGCCGTCGCTTCATGTGACTCCACGGAGTACCGGGCGCCGTCCAGGCACCTCGATTAGT
TCTCGAGCTTTTGGAGTACGTCGTCTTTAGGTTGGGGGGAGGGGTTTTATGCGATGGAGTTTCCCCACAC
TGAGTGGGTGGAGACTGAAGTTAGGCCAGCTTGGCACTTGATGTAATTCTCCTTGGAATTTGCCCTTTTT
GAGTTTGGATCTTGGTTCATTCTCAAGCCTCAGACAGTGGTTCAAAGTTTTTTTCTTCCATTTCAGGTGT
CGTGACGTACGGCCACCATGACCGAGTACAAGCCCACGGTGCGCCTCGCCACCCGCGACGACGTCCCCAG
GGCCGTACGCACCCTCGCCGCCGCGTTCGCCGACTACCCCGCCACGCGCCACACCGTCGATCCGGACCGC
CACATCGAGCGGGTCACCGAGCTGCAAGAACTCTTCCTCACGCGCGTCGGGCTCGACATCGGCAAGGTGT
GGGTCGCGGACGACGGCGCCGCCGTGGCGGTCTGGACCACGCCGGAGAGCGTCGAAGCGGGGGCGGTGTT
CGCCGAGATCGGCCCGCGCATGGCCGAGTTGAGCGGTTCCCGGCTGGCCGCGCAGCAACAGATGGAAGGC
CTCCTGGCGCCGCACCGGCCCAAGGAGCCCGCGTGGTTCCTGGCCACCGTCGGAGTCTCGCCCGACCACC
AGGGCAAGGGTCTGGGCAGCGCCGTCGTGCTCCCCGGAGTGGAGGCGGCCGAGCGCGCCGGGGTGCCCGC
CTTCCTGGAGACCTCCGCGCCCCGCAACCTCCCCTTCTACGAGCGGCTCGGCTTCACCGTCACCGCCGAC
GTCGAGGTGCCCGAAGGACCGCGCACCTGGTGCATGACCCGCAAGCCCGGTGCCTGAACGCGTTAAGTCG
ACAATCAACCTCTGGATTACAAAATTTGTGAAAGATTGACTGGTATTCTTAACTATGTTGCTCCTTTTAC
GCTATGTGGATACGCTGCTTTAATGCCTTTGTATCATGCTATTGCTTCCCGTATGGCTTTCATTTTCTCC
TCCTTGTATAAATCCTGGTTGCTGTCTCTTTATGAGGAGTTGTGGCCCGTTGTCAGGCAACGTGGCGTGG
TGTGCACTGTGTTTGCTGACGCAACCCCCACTGGTTGGGGCATTGCCACCACCTGTCAGCTCCTTTCCGG
GACTTTCGCTTTCCCCCTCCCTATTGCCACGGCGGAACTCATCGCCGCCTGCCTTGCCCGCTGCTGGACA
GGGGCTCGGCTGTTGGGCACTGACAATTCCGTGGTGTTGTCGGGGAAATCATCGTCCTTTCCTTGGCTGC
TCGCCTGTGTTGCCACCTGGATTCTGCGCGGGACGTCCTTCTGCTACGTCCCTTCGGCCCTCAATCCAGC
GGACCTTCCTTCCCGCGGCCTGCTGCCGGCTCTGCGGCCTCTTCCGCGTCTTCGCCTTCGCCCTCAGACG
AGTCGGATCTCCCTTTGGGCCGCCTCCCCGCGTCGACTTTAAGACCAATGACTTACAAGGCAGCTGTAGA
TCTTAGCCACTTTTTAAAAGAAAAGGGGGGACTGGAAGGGCTAATTCACTCCCAACGAAGACAAGATCTG
CTTTTTGCTTGTACTGGGTCTCTCTGGTTAGACCAGATCTGAGCCTGGGAGCTCTCTGGCTAACTAGGGA
ACCCACTGCTTAAGCCTCAATAAAGCTTGCCTTGAGTGCTTCAAGTAGTGTGTGCCCGTCTGTTGTGTGA
CTCTGGTAACTAGAGATCCCTCAGACCCTTTTAGTCAGTGTGGAAAATCTCTAGCAGTACGTATAGTAGT
TCATGTCATCTTATTATTCAGTATTTATAACTTGCAAAGAAATGAATATCAGAGAGTGAGAGGAACTTGT
TTATTGCAGCTTATAATGGTTACAAATAAAGCAATAGCATCACAAATTTCACAAATAAAGCATTTTTTTC
ACTGCATTCTAGTTGTGGTTTGTCCAAACTCATCAATGTATCTTATCATGTCTGGCTCTAGCTATCCCGC
CCCTAACTCCGCCCATCCCGCCCCTAACTCCGCCCAGTTCCGCCCATTCTCCGCCCCATGGCTGACTAAT
TTTTTTTATTTATGCAGAGGCCGAGGCCGCCTCGGCCTCTGAGCTATTCCAGAAGTAGTGAGGAGGCTTT
TTTGGAGGCCTAGGGACGTACCCAATTCGCCCTATAGTGAGTCGTATTACGCGCGCTCACTGGCCGTCGT
TTTACAACGTCGTGACTGGGAAAACCCTGGCGTTACCCAACTTAATCGCCTTGCAGCACATCCCCCTTTC
GCCAGCTGGCGTAATAGCGAAGAGGCCCGCACCGATCGCCCTTCCCAACAGTTGCGCAGCCTGAATGGCG
AATGGG
[124 nt withheld, positions 3367-3490]
C
[91 nt withheld, positions 3492-3582]
A
[49 nt withheld, positions 3584-3632]
CCTTTGACGTTGGAGTCCACGTTCTTT
[37 nt withheld, positions 3660-3696]
ACCCTATCTCGGTCTATTCTTTTGATTTATAAGGGATTTTGCCGATTTCGGCCTATTGGTTAAAAAATGA
GCTGATTTAACAAAAATTTAACGCGAATTTTAACAAAATATTAACGCTTACAATTTAGGTGGCACTTTTC
GGGGAAATGTGCGCGGAACCCCTATTTGTTTATTTTTCTAAATACATTCAAATATGTATCCGCTCATGAG
ACAATAACCCTGATAAATGCTTCAATAATATTGAAAAAGGAAGAGTATGAGTATTCAACATTTCCGTGTC
GCCCTTATTCCCTTTTTTGCGGCATTTTGCCTTCCTGTTTTTGCTCACCCAGAAACGCTGGTGAAAGTAA
AAGATGCTGAAGATCAGTTGGGTGCACGAGTGGGTTACATCGAACTGGATCTCAACAGCGGTAAGATCCT
TGAGAGTTTTCGCCCCGAAGAACGTTTTCCAATGATGAGCACTTTTAAAGTTCTGCTATGTGGCGCGGTA
TTATCCCGTATTGACGCCGGGCAAGAGCAACTCGGTCGCCGCATACACTATTCTCAGAATGACTTGGTTG
AGTACTCACCAGTCACAGAAAAGCATCTTACGGATGGCATGACAGTAAGAGAATTATGCAGTGCTGCCAT
AACCATGAGTGATAACACTGCGGCCAACTTACTTCTGACAACGATCGGAGGACCGAAGGAGCTAACCGCT
TTTTTGCACAACATGGGGGATCATGTAACTCGCCTTGATCGTTGGGAACCGGAGCTGAATGAAGCCATAC
CAAACGACGAGCGTGACACCACGATGCCTGTAGCAATGGCAACAACGTTGCGCAAACTATTAACTGGCGA
ACTACTTACTCTAGCTTCCCGGCAACAATTAATAGACTGGATGGAGGCGGATAAAGTTGCAGGACCACTT
CTGCGCTCGGCCCTTCCGGCTGGCTGGTTTATTGCTGATAAATCTGGAGCCGGTGAGCGTGGGTCTCGCG
GTATCATTGCAGCACTGGGGCCAGATGGTAAGCCCTCCCGTATCGTAGTTATCTACACGACGGGGAGTCA
GGCAACTATGGATGAACGAAATAGACAGATCGCTGAGATAGGTGCCTCACTGATTAAGCATTGGTAACTG
TCAGACCAAGTTTACTCATATATACTTTAGATTGATTTAAAACTTCATTTTTAATTTAAAAGGATCTAGG
TGAAGATCCTTTTTGATAATCTCATGACCAAAATCCCTTAACGTGAGTTTTCGTTCCACTGAGCGTCAGA
CCCCGTAGAAAAGATCAAAGGATCTTCTTGAGATCCTTTTTTTCTGCGCGTAATCTGCTGCTTGCAAACA
AAAAAACCACCGCTACCAGCGGTGGTTTGTTTGCCGGATCAAGAGCTACCAACTCTTTTTCCGAAGGTAA
CTGGCTTCAGCAGAGCGCAGATACCAAATACTGTTCTTCTAGTGTAGCCGTAGTTAGGCCACCACTTCAA
GAACTCTGTAGCACCGCCTACATACCTCGCTCTGCTAATCCTGTTACCAGTGGCTGCTGCCAGTGGCGAT
AAGTCGTGTCTTACCGGGTTGGACTCAAGACGATAGTTACCGGATAAGGCGCAGCGGTCGGGCTGAACGG
GGGGTTCGTGCACACAGCCCAGCTTGGAGCGAACGACCTACACCGAACTGAGATACCTACAGCGTGAGCT
ATGAGAAAGCGCCACGCTTCCCGAAGGGAGAAAGGCGGACAGGTATCCGGTAAGCGGCAGGGTCGGAACA
GGAGAGCGCACGAGGGAGCTTCCAGGGGGAAACGCCTGGTATCTTTATAGTCCTGTCGGGTTTCGCCACC
TCTGACTTGAGCGTCGATTTTTGTGATGCTCGTCAGGGGGGCGGAGCCTATGGAAAAACGCCAGCAACGC
GGCCTTTTTACGGTTCCTGGCCTTTTGCTGGCCTTTTGCTCACATGTTCTTTCCTGCGTTATCCCCTGAT
TCTGTGGATAACCGTATTACCGCCTTTGAGTGAGCTGATACCGCTCGCCGCAGCCGAACGACCGAGCGCA
GCGAGTCAGTGAGCGAGGAAGCGGAAGAGCGCCCAATACGCAAACCGCCTCTCCCCGCGCGTTGGCCGAT
TCATTAATGCAGCTGGCACGACAGGTTTCCCGACTGGAAAGCGGGCAGTGAGCGCAACGCAATTAATGTG
AGTTAGCTCACTCATTAGGCACCCCAGGCTTTACACTTTATGCTTCCGGCTCGTATGTTGTGTGGAATTG
TGAGCGGATAACAATTTCACACAGGAAACAGCTATGACCATGATTACGCCAAGCGCGCAATTAACCCTCA
CTAAAGGGAACAAAAGCTGGAGCTGCAAGCTTAATGTAGTCTTATGCAATACTCTTGTAGTCTTGCAACA
TGGTAACGATGAGTTAGCAACATGCCTTACAAGGAGAGAAAAAGCACCGTGCATGCCGATTGGTGGAAGT
AAGGTGGTACGATCGTGCCTTATTAGGAAGGCAACAGACGGGTCTGACATGGATTGGACGAACCACTGAA
TTGCCGCATTGCAGAGATATTGTATTTAAGTGCCTAGCTCGATACATAAACGGGTCTCTCTGGTTAGACC
AGATCTGAGCCTGGGAGCTCTCTGGCTAACTAGGGAACCCACTGCTTAAGCCTCAATAAAGCTTGCCTTG
AGTGCTTCAAGTAGTGTGTGCCCGTCTGTTGTGTGACTCTGGTAACTAGAGATCCCTCAGACCCTTTTAG
TCAGTGTGGAAAATCTCTAGCAGTGGCGCCCGAACAGGGACTTGAAAGCGAAAGGGAAACCAGAGGAGCT
CTCTCGACGCAGGACTCGGCTTGCTGAAGCGCGCACGGCAAGAGGCGAGGGGCGGCGACTGGTGAGTACG
CCAAAAATTTTGACTAGCGGAGGCTAGAAGGAGAGAGATGGGTGCGAGAGCGTCAGTATTAAGCGGGGGA
GAATTAGATCGCGATGGGAAAAAATTCGGTTAAGGCCAGGGGGAAAGAAAAAATATAAATTAAAACATAT
AGTATGGGCAAGCAGGGAGCTAGAACGATTCGCAGTTAATCCTGGCCTGTTAGAAACATCAGAAGGCTGT
AGACAAATACTGGGACAGCTACAACCATCCCTTCAGACAGGATCAGAAGAACTTAGATCATTATATAATA
CAGTAGCAACCCTCTATTGTGTGCATCAAAGGATAGAGATAAAAGACACCAAGGAAGCTTTAGACAAGAT
AGAGGAAGAGCAAAACAAAAGTAAGACCACCGCACAGCAAGCGGCCGCTGATCTTCAGACCTGGAGGAGG
AGATATGAGGGACAATTGGAGAAGTGAATTATATAAATATAAAGTAGTAAAAATTGAACCATTAGGAGTA
GCACCCACCAAGGCAAAGAGAAGAGTGGTGCAGAGAGAAAAAAGAGCAGTGGGAATAGGAGCTTTGTTCC
TTGGGTTCTTGGGAGCAGCAGGAAGCACTATGGGCGCAGCGTCAATGACGCTGACGGTACAGGCCAGACA
ATTATTGTCTGGTATAGTGCAGCAGCAGAACAATTTGCTGAGGGCTATTGAGGCGCAACAGCATCTGTTG
CAACTCACAGTCTGGGGCATCAAGCAGCTCCAGGCAAGAATCCTGGCTGTGGAAAGATACCTAAAGGATC
AACAGCTCCTGGGGATTTGGGGTTGCTCTGGAAAACTCATTTGCACCACTGCTGTGCCTTGGAATGCTAG
TTGGAGTAATAAATCTCTGGAACAGATTTGGAATCACACGACCTGGATGGAGTGGGACAGAGAAATTAAC
AATTACACAAGCTTAATACACTCCTTAATTGAAGAATCGCAAAACCAGCAAGAAAAGAATGAACAAGAAT
TATTGGAATTAGATAAATGGGCAAGTTTGTGGAATTGGTTTAACATAACAAATTGGCTGTGGTATATAAA
ATTATTCATAATGATAGTAGGAGGCTTGGTAGGTTTAAGAATAGTTTTTGCTGTACTTTCTATAGTGAAT
AGAGTTAGGCAGGGATATTCACCATTATCGTTTCAGACCCACCTCCCAACCCCGAGGGGACCCAGAGAGG
GCCTATTTCCCATGATTCCTTCATATTTGCATATACGATACAAGGCTGTTAGAGAGATAATTAGAATTAA
TTTGACTGTAAACACAAAGATATTAGTACAAAATACGTGACGTAGAAAGTAATAATTTCTTGGGTAGTTT
GCAGTTTTAAAATTATGTTTTAAAATGGACTATCATATGCTTACCGTAACTTGAAAGTATTTCGATTTCT
TGGCTTTATATATCTTGTGGAAAGGACGAAACACCGGCACCTTGCGTTCTCGAGAGGTTTTAGAGCTAGA
AATAGCAAGTTAAAATAAGGCTAGTCCGTTATCAACTTGAAAAAGTGGCACCGAGTCGGTGCTTTTTTAA
GCTTGGCGTAACTAGATCTTGAGACAAATGGCAGTATTCATCCACAATTTTAAAAGAAAAGGGGGGATTG
GGGGGTACAGTGCAGGGGAAAGAATAGTAGACATAATAGCAACAGACATACAAACTAAAGAATTACAAAA
ACAAATTACAAAAATTCAAAATTTTCGGGTTTATTACAGGGACAGCAGAGATCCACTTTGGCGCCGGCTC
GAGGGGG
Features (pLannotate 1.2.2; 29 found; start..end, strand, type, name):
     14..80      +  CDS            small t antigen (fragment): SV40 (simian virus 40) small t antigen
    106..317     +  promoter       EF-1α core promoter: core promoter for human elongation factor EF-1α
    318..1256    +  intron         EF-1α intron A: intron upstream of the start codon of human EF-1α
   1278..1877    +  CDS            PuroR (fragment): puromycin N-acetyltransferase; pac from Streptomyces; confers resistance to puromycin
   1893..2481    +  misc_feature   WPRE: woodchuck hepatitis virus posttranscriptional regulatory element
   2532..2551    +  misc_feature   cPPT/CTS (fragment): central polypurine tract and central termination sequence of HIV-1
   2553..2786    +  LTR            3' LTR (ΔU3): self-inactivating 3' long terminal repeat (LTR) from HIV-1
   2864..2985    +  polyA_signal   SV40 poly(A) signal: SV40 polyadenylation signal
   3025..3160    +  rep_origin     SV40 ori: SV40 origin of replication
   3181..3199    -  promoter       T7 promoter: promoter for bacteriophage T7 RNA polymerase
   3207..3362    +  CDS            lacZα (fragment): LacZα fragment of β-galactosidase; lacZ fragment
   3367..3795    +  rep_origin     f1 ori (sequence partly withheld): f1 bacteriophage origin of replication; arrow indicates direction of (+) strand synthesis
   3848..3952    +  promoter       AmpR promoter: bla
   3953..4813    +  CDS            AmpR: β-lactamase; bla; confers resistance to ampicillin, carbenicillin, and related antibiotics
   4984..5572    +  rep_origin     ori: high-copy-number ColE1/pMB1/pBR322/pUC origin of replication
   5755..5847    +  CDS            lacI (fragment): lac repressor; lacI; The lac repressor binds to the lac operator to inhibit transcription in E. coli. This inhibition can be relieved by adding lactose or isopropyl-β-D-thiogalactopyranoside (IPTG).
   5860..5881    +  protein_bind   CAP binding site: CAP binding activates transcription in the presence of cAMP. E. coli catabolite activator protein
   5896..5926    +  promoter       lac promoter: promoter for the E. coli lac operon
   5934..5950    +  protein_bind   lac operator: The lac repressor binds to the lac operator to inhibit transcription in E. coli. This inhibition can be relieved by adding lactose or isopropyl-β-D-thiogalactopyranoside (IPTG). lac repressor encoded by lacI
   5995..6013    +  promoter       T3 promoter: promoter for bacteriophage T3 RNA polymerase
   6041..6267    +  promoter       RSV promoter: Rous sarcoma virus enhancer/promoter
   6268..6448    +  LTR            5' LTR (truncated): truncated 5' long terminal repeat (LTR) from HIV-1
   6495..6620    +  misc_feature   HIV-1 Ψ: packaging signal of human immunodeficiency virus type 1
   6604..6967    +  CDS            HIV-1 gag (fragment): gag protein from human immunodeficiency virus 1; gag
   7113..7346    +  misc_feature   RRE: The Rev response element (RRE) of HIV-1 allows for Rev-dependent mRNA export from the nucleus to the cytoplasm.
   7723..7749    +  CDS            Rev (fragment): human immunodeficiency virus 1 (HIV-1) Rev protein; rev; enhances nuclear export of unspliced and incompletely spliced viral mRNAs
   7753..7993    +  promoter       U6 promoter: RNA polymerase III promoter for human U6 snRNA
   8023..8098    +  misc_RNA       gRNA scaffold: guide RNA scaffold for the Streptococcus pyogenes CRISPR/Cas9 system
   8154..8271    +  misc_feature   cPPT/CTS: central polypurine tract and central termination sequence of HIV-1
