[The description below was written by a language model from this plasmid's Addgene catalogue record and pLannotate feature annotations shown in this document.]
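Description:
ADCK4 gRNA (BRDN0001145596) is a third-generation lentiviral guide RNA plasmid built on the lentiGuide-Puro backbone and designed to direct Streptococcus pyogenes Cas9 to the human ADCK4 gene. It is one member of a human kinome gRNA collection. In bacteria it is maintained through a high-copy ColE1/pUC-type origin and selected with ampicillin via the β-lactamase gene. The backbone also carries an f1 origin, an SV40 origin and polyadenylation signal, and remnants of a lac/T7/T3 cloning region.

The lentiviral transfer cassette begins with an RSV promoter fused to a truncated HIV-1 5' LTR, which makes genomic RNA production Tat-independent. This is followed by the Ψ packaging signal with a partial gag sequence and then the Rev response element. A human U6 RNA polymerase III promoter sits next, and the short interval between it and the annotated gRNA scaffold corresponds to the ADCK4-specific spacer. Together these yield a complete single guide RNA. After a central polypurine tract, an EF-1α core promoter with its intron A drives puromycin N-acetyltransferase for selection of transduced mammalian cells, and a WPRE enhances expression of this transcript. The cassette ends in a self-inactivating ΔU3 3' LTR, which disables LTR promoter activity after integration.

The plasmid does not encode Cas9, so it must be paired with a separate Cas9 expression vector or used in cells that already express the nuclease. Viral production also requires packaging and envelope functions supplied in trans. Its typical use is stable delivery of the guide for Cas9-mediated disruption of ADCK4 in human cells.
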