Addgene plasmid #76562: ADCK4 gRNA (BRDN0001145596)
Purpose: 3rd generation lentiviral gRNA plasmid targeting human ADCK4
Depositing lab: John Doench & David Root. Depositing organization: Broad Institute. Publication: Optimized sgRNA design to maximize activity and minimize off-target effects of CRISPR-Cas9. Doench JG, Fusi N, Sullender M, Hegde M, Vaimberg EW, Donovan KF, Smith I, Tothova Z, Wilen C, Orchard R, Virgin HW, Listgarten J, Root DE. Nat Biotechnol. 2016 Jan 18. doi: 10.1038/nbt.3437. PubMed 26780180.
Backbone
  Vector backbone: lentiGuide-Puro
  Backbone manufacturer: Zhang Lab (Addgene plasmid # 52963)
  Vector type: Mammalian Expression, Lentiviral, CRISPR
  Selectable markers: Puromycin
Growth in bacteria
  Bacterial resistance: Ampicillin, 100 μg/mL
  Growth temperature: 37°C
  Growth strain: DH5alpha
  Copy number: High Copy
Gene/Insert
  Gene/Insert name: ADCK4 (alt names: ADCK4; NM_001142555.2)
  gRNA/shRNA sequence: GCACCTTGCGTTCTCGAGAG
  Species: H. sapiens (human)
  Promoter: hU6
  Cloning method: Unknown
  Sequencing primers: 5′ U6-F; 3′ pS2-R
Terms and licenses: Academic/Nonprofit Terms; Industry Terms: Not Available to Industry
Depositor comments: The gRNA was designed to target the following Genbank reference sequence(s): NM_001142555.2,NM_024876.3. Note that this plasmid does NOT contain Cas9. It should be used in conjunction with lentiCas9-Blast (Addgene #52962) or otherwise with cell lines already expressing Cas9. Browse the full kinome gRNA library at http://www.addgene.org/pooled-library/broadgpp-human-kinome/ or visit http://www.broadinstitute.org/rnai/public/ for detailed protocols and information.
How to cite: ADCK4 gRNA (BRDN0001145596) was a gift from John Doench & David Root (Addgene plasmid # 76562 ; http://n2t.net/addgene:76562 ; RRID:Addgene_76562)
