>Addgene plasmid #76562 | ADCK4 gRNA (BRDN0001145596) | depositor partial sequence | sequence record 144022 | Target Sequence
GCACCTTGCGTTCTCGAGAG
