>Addgene plasmid #76562 | ADCK4 gRNA (BRDN0001145596) | addgene partial sequence | sequence record 186073 | hU6-F
TAGAAAGTAATAATTTCTTGGGTAGTTTGCAGTTTTAAAATTATGTTTTAAAATGGACTATCATATGCTT
ACCGTAACTTGAAAGTATTTCGATTTCTTGGCTTTATATATCTTGTGGAAAGGACGAAACACCGGCACCT
TGCGTTCTCGAGAGTTTTAGAGCTAGAAATAGCAAGTTAAAATAAGGCTAGTCCGTTATCAACTTGAAAA
AGTGGCACCGAGTCGGTGCTTTTTTAAGCTTGGCGTAACTAGATCTTGAGACAAATGGCAGTATTCATCC
ACAATTTTAAAAGAAAAGGGGGGATTGGGGGGTACAGTGCAGGGGAAAGAATAGTAGACATAATAGCAAC
AGACATACAAACTAAAGAATTACAAAAACAAATTACAAAAATTCAAAATTTTCGGGTTTATTACAGGGAC
AGCAGAGATCCACTTTGGCGCCGGCTCGAGGGGGCCCGGGTGCAAAGATGGATAAAGTTTTAAACAGAGA
GGAATCTTTGCAGCTAATGGACCTTCTAGGTCTTGAAAGGAGTGGGAATTGGCTCCGGTGCCCGTCAGTG
GGCAGAGCGC
